Addgene plasmid #82384: pCas27
Purpose: sgRNA targeting YFP expressed from pJ23117 in the NS1 locus with kanamycin resistance
Depositing lab: Brian Pfleger. Depositing organization: University of Wisconsin, Madison. Publication: CRISPR interference as a titratable, trans-acting regulatory tool for metabolic engineering in the cyanobacterium Synechococcus sp. strain PCC 7002. Gordon GC, Korosh TC, Cameron JC, Markley AL, Begemann MB, Pfleger BF. Metab Eng. 2016 Jul 29. pii: S1096-7176(16)30062-3. doi: 10.1016/j.ymben.2016.07.007. PubMed 27481676.
Backbone
  Vector backbone: pUC19
  Total vector size (bp): 5538
Growth in bacteria
  Bacterial resistance: Ampicillin, 100 μg/mL
  Growth temperature: 37°C
  Growth strain: DH5alpha
  Copy number: High Copy
Gene/Insert
  Gene/Insert name: gRNA
  gRNA/shRNA sequence: YFP
  Promoter: PJ23117
  Cloning method: Gibson Cloning
  Sequencing primers: 5′ TTGGGTAACGCCAGGGT; 3′ GCTTCCGGCTCGTATGTTGTG
Terms and licenses: Academic/Nonprofit Terms; Industry Terms: Not Available to Industry
How to cite: pCas27 was a gift from Brian Pfleger (Addgene plasmid # 82384 ; http://n2t.net/addgene:82384 ; RRID:Addgene_82384)
