[The description below was written by a language model from this plasmid's Addgene catalogue record, the feature table of its GenBank file and pLannotate feature annotations shown in this document.]
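Description:
pCas27 is a pUC19-based integration plasmid of about 5.5 kb. It is built to deliver a single-guide RNA expression cassette into the NS1 neutral site of the cyanobacterium Synechococcus sp. PCC 7002. In E. coli it replicates at high copy from the pMB1/pUC origin and is selected with ampicillin through the backbone β-lactamase gene. Remnants of the pUC19 lac promoter/operator and lacZα region flank the insertion, which was assembled by Gibson cloning.

The payload sits between two homology arms, "NS1 Top" and "NS1 Bottom", which carry sequence from the SYNPCC7002_A0935 and A0936 loci. These arms direct double-crossover recombination into the cyanobacterial chromosome. Between them, the constitutive synthetic promoter J23117 drives the sgRNA; J23117 belongs to the Anderson promoter family, and the annotation also carries a J23119 label for it, reflecting their close similarity. The sgRNA consists of a 20 bp specificity-determining region targeting YFP, followed by the Cas9-binding handle and the S. pyogenes terminator. The automated annotation matches the targeting region to an mVenus fragment on the opposite strand, which is consistent with a YFP target. A spacer derived from the original CRISPRi design and an rrnB terminator region follow the sgRNA to insulate the cassette. Downstream, a kanamycin resistance cassette (aph(3')-Ia) allows selection of integrants.

The plasmid encodes no Cas9 or dCas9. According to the associated publication, it serves as the guide component of a CRISPR interference system for titratable gene repression, with YFP as the reporter target, and it would need to be paired with a separately supplied dCas9. The sequenced record differs from the depositor's map by only a few nucleotides in length.
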