LOCUS       Exported 5538 bp ds-DNA circular SYN 21-MAR-2016
DEFINITION  synthetic circular DNA
ACCESSION   .
VERSION     .
KEYWORDS    pCas27 sgRNA J23117
SOURCE      synthetic DNA construct
  ORGANISM  synthetic DNA construct
REFERENCE   1 (bases 1 to 5538)
  AUTHORS   .
  TITLE     Direct Submission
  JOURNAL   Exported Monday, Mar 21, 2016 from SnapGene 3.1.1
            http://www.snapgene.com
COMMENT     LOCUS pUC19 2686 bp DNA circular 18-OCT-2007
DEFINITION  Cloning vector pUC19, complete sequence.
ACCESSION
VERSION
KEYWORDS    .
SOURCE      Cloning vector pUC19
  ORGANISM  Cloning vector pUC19 other sequences; artificial sequences; vectors.
REFERENCE   1 (bases 1 to 2686)
  AUTHORS   New England Biolabs.
  TITLE     Direct Submission
  JOURNAL   Submitted (18-OCT-2007) Research Department, New England Biolabs,
            240 County Road, Ipswich, MA 01938, USA
COMMENT     See also GenBank accession L09137.
FEATURES             Location/Qualifiers
     source          1..5538
                     /organism="synthetic DNA construct"
                     /mol_type="other DNA"
     CDS             complement(146..397)
                     /codon_start=1
                     /note="beta-galactosidase alpha fragment"
                     /translation="SLAVVLQRRDWENPGVTQLNRLAAHPPFASWRNSEEARTDRPSQQ
                     LRSLNGEWRLMRYFLLTHLCGISHRIWCTLSTICSDAA"
     misc_feature    397..1276
                     /note="NS1 Top"
     gene            397..1014
                     /note="SYNPCC7002_A0935"
     promoter        1285..1319
                     /note="pJ23117"
                     /note="pJ23119"
     misc_feature    1321..1340
                     /note="20 bp Specificity Determining Region"
     misc_feature    1341..1382
                     /note="cas9 Handle"
     misc_feature    1383..1423
                     /note="S. pyogenes terminator"
     misc_feature    1424..1524
                     /note="Spacer Included in Qi et. al. 2013"
                     /note="Spacer Included in Qi et. al. 2013 ""Repurposing
                     CRISPR..."""
     terminator      1525..1790
                     /note="rrnB_terminator"
     misc_feature    1791..2791
                     /note="KanR Cassette"
     CDS             1892..2707
                     /note="KanR"
     misc_feature    2793..3303
                     /note="NS1 Bottom"
     gene            complement(2883..3275)
                     /note="SYNPCC7002_A0936"
     rep_origin      complement(3719..4307)
                     /direction=LEFT
                     /note="pMB1 origin of replication"
                     /note="pMB1 origin of replication (counter-clockwise)
                     (RNAII -35 to RNA/DNA switch point)"
     misc_RNA        complement(3719..4271)
                     /note="RNAII transcript (complementary strand)"
     -35_signal      4125..4130
                     /note="RNAI promoter (clockwise); TTGAAG"
     -10_signal      4147..4152
                     /note="RNAI promoter (clockwise); GCTACA"
     misc_RNA        4161..4268
                     /note="RNAI transcript"
     -10_signal      complement(4281..4286)
                     /note="RNAII promoter"
                     /note="RNAII promoter (counter-clockwise); CGTAAT"
     -35_signal      complement(4302..4307)
                     /note="RNAII promoter"
                     /note="RNAII promoter (counter-clockwise); TTGAGA"
     CDS             complement(4478..5338)
                     /codon_start=1
                     /note="beta-lactamase"
                     /note="ampR (confers resistance to ampicillin)"
                     /translation="MSIQHFRVALIPFFAAFCLPVFAHPETLVKVKDAEDQLGARVGYI
                     ELDLNSGKILESFRPEERFPMMSTFKVLLCGAVLSRIDAGQEQLGRRIHYSQNDLVEYS
                     PVTEKHLTDGMTVRELCSAAITMSDNTAANLLLTTIGGPKELTAFLHNMGDHVTRLDRW
                     EPELNEAIPNDERDTTMPVAMATTLRKLLTGELLTLASRQQLIDWMEADKVAGPLLRSA
                     LPAGWFIADKSGAGERGSRGIIAALGPDGKPSRIVVIYTTGSQATMDERNRQIAEIGAS
                     LIKHW"
     sig_peptide     complement(5270..5338)
                     /note="bla"
                     /note="required for secretion to the periplasm; cleaved off
                     to form the mature beta-lactamase protein."
     -10_signal      complement(5382..5387)
                     /note="bla promoter (counter-clockwise); GAGACA"
     -35_signal      complement(5403..5408)
                     /note="bla promoter (counter-clockwise); TTCAAA"
ORIGIN
        1 tcgcgcgttt cggtgatgac ggtgaaaacc tctgacacat gcagctcccg gagacggtca
       61 cagcttgtct gtaagcggat gccgggagca gacaagcccg tcagggcgcg tcagcgggtg
      121 ttggcgggtg tcggggctgg cttaactatg cggcatcaga gcagattgta ctgagagtgc
      181 accatatgcg gtgtgaaata ccgcacagat gcgtaaggag aaaataccgc atcaggcgcc
      241 attcgccatt caggctgcgc aactgttggg aagggcgatc ggtgcgggcc tcttcgctat
      301 tacgccagct ggcgaaaggg ggatgtgctg caaggcgatt aagttgggta acgccagggt
      361 tttcccagtc acgacgttgt aaaacgacgg ccagtgatgt ttggtcgaaa attcttcaca
      421 cttttaacgg ctgtctccac agtgttcctg actcctattt acggagcggc tcaaacgatg
      481 caagatcaaa gtaatacgat gaataatgaa aattcattgg ggaatagtgc gactggggta
      541 gtcaaccaaa ccgctgtgta caacttaggt caaagtgcca cctacggttt tagagggatc
      601 gtttgtcccc gcccttcctt tgtgctcagt ggctctgcaa atggcaatac atttgatggg
      661 gagagttcaa attcctacgc tctttccggt gccattattg tgcccctcgg tggtcaagtg
      721 ggcagcaact gtagagattt cagcactacc ctactggaaa gagaacaagc cgaattagca
      781 aagtttcaaa tccaatcttc agcggaaaca gtcaaacttt gtgctgacat gatttcttca
      841 ggcattcaag tagatccaga ggtttatcca gtactggcgc ggcaatgttc tgcagttcgg
      901 ttggtttcac aaggacgggc ttctagcaca aatgaagccc gacaaaatga atcgactcac
      961 aataagctag atgatgatgt agaattgtct gctaattact taaaaactga gtaaatataa
     1021 tattttgaat agtgaggaaa aatatctcaa aggctatatg aaaataaaaa aagagcggct
     1081 aaaaaatctt cagcttacag tgacgcctgt ctttgcattc taaagcacta aaacacagtc
     1141 gtttttttac tgactccaag tgtttttatt actatactta gaaattcgtc aaataggcat
     1201 gaaattgctg tattaaaata tcctactgta tcttttagtt cacactattt ttcttgagtt
     1261 aattttgtat caataacgga attcttgaca gctagctcag tcctagggat tgtgctagct
     1321 ggcatcgccc tcgccctcgc gttttagagc tagaaatagc aagttaaaat aaggctagtc
     1381 cgttatcaac ttgaaaaagt ggcaccgagt cggtgctttt tttgaagctt gggcccgaac
     1441 aaaaactcat ctcagaagag gatctgaata gcgccgtcga ccatcatcat catcatcatt
     1501 gagtttaaac ggtctccagc ttggctgttt tggcggatga gagaagattt tcagcctgat
     1561 acagattaaa tcagaacgca gaagcggtct gataaaacag aatttgcctg gcggcagtag
     1621 cgcggtggtc ccacctgacc ccatgccgaa ctcagaagtg aaacgccgta gcgccgatgg
     1681 tagtgtgggg tctccccatg cgagagtatg gaactgccag gcatcaaata aaacggaagg
     1741 ctcagtcgaa agactgggcc tttcgtttta tctgttgttt gtcggtgaac tacggggtct
     1801 gacgctcagt ggaacgaaaa ctcacgttaa gggattttgg tcatgaacaa taaaactgtc
     1861 tgcttacata aacagtaata caaggggtgt tatgagccat attcaacggg aaacgtcttg
     1921 ctctaggccg cgattaaatt ccaacatgga tgctgattta tatgggtata aatgggctcg
     1981 cgataatgtc gggcaatcag gtgcgacaat ctatcgattg tatgggaagc ccgatgcgcc
     2041 agagttgttt ctgaaacatg gcaaaggtag cgttgccaat gatgttacag atgagatggt
     2101 cagactaaac tggctgacgg aatttatgcc tcttccgacc atcaagcatt ttatccgtac
     2161 tcctgatgat gcatggttac tcaccactgc gatccccggg aaaacagcat tccaggtatt
     2221 agaagaatat cctgattcag gtgaaaatat tgttgatgcg ctggcagtgt tcctgcgccg
     2281 gttgcattcg attcctgttt gtaattgtcc ttttaacagc gatcgcgtat ttcgtctcgc
     2341 tcaggcgcaa tcacgaatga ataacggttt ggttgatgcg agtgattttg atgacgagcg
     2401 taatggctgg cctgttgaac aagtctggaa agaaatgcat aaacttttgc cattctcacc
     2461 ggattcagtc gtcactcatg gtgatttctc acttgataac cttatttttg acgaggggaa
     2521 attaataggt tgtattgatg ttggacgagt cggaatcgca gaccgatacc aggatcttgc
     2581 catcctatgg aactgcctcg gtgagttttc tccttcatta cagaaacggc tttttcaaaa
     2641 atatggtatt gataatcctg atatgaataa attgcagttt catttgatgc tcgatgagtt
     2701 tttctaagaa ttaattcatg agcggataca tatttgaatg tatttagaaa aataaacaaa
     2761 taggggttcc gcgcacattt ccccgaaaag gtggatccga aaataaagtc aaagtgcttc
     2821 tataatttaa gatctatttt taaacagtac agctttacag aaagaaaaac cagaagggac
     2881 gcctatttta tctcgttttc ttcccagagt agcaggacat ttttttctgt aaaagcagag
     2941 caatttgtac tgaaatcatt atcaataatg acattagatt cttcgatcaa gacatctgta
     3001 ccgttgctta tatctgcttc agagcctaat acaatggggt attgtggttg ttgacatgca
     3061 gcattaacga gtactttgac tgggaataca accgaatcat cgctataggt gtagacattg
     3121 gcgtggtagt aataggtata gtcatcatag tcgtaattat attcataacc ataccgatac
     3181 tggtaatcaa aatcaataaa tacaggttca ctttttgcct gttgaacaac gataaatgat
     3241 agaccactaa gggctgctgt aaacagttta ttcattttgc tttctccatc ccttgactta
     3301 atttggcgta atcatggtca tagctgtttc ctgtgtgaaa ttgttatccg ctcacaattc
     3361 cacacaacat acgagccgga agcataaagt gtaaagcctg gggtgcctaa tgagtgagct
     3421 aactcacatt aattgcgttg cgctcactgc ccgctttcca gtcgggaaac ctgtcgtgcc
     3481 agctgcatta atgaatcggc caacgcgcgg ggagaggcgg tttgcgtatt gggcgctctt
     3541 ccgcttcctc gctcactgac tcgctgcgct cggtcgttcg gctgcggcga gcggtatcag
     3601 ctcactcaaa ggcggtaata cggttatcca cagaatcagg ggataacgca ggaaagaaca
     3661 tgtgagcaaa aggccagcaa aaggccagga accgtaaaaa ggccgcgttg ctggcgtttt
     3721 tccataggct ccgcccccct gacgagcatc acaaaaatcg acgctcaagt cagaggtggc
     3781 gaaacccgac aggactataa agataccagg cgtttccccc tggaagctcc ctcgtgcgct
     3841 ctcctgttcc gaccctgccg cttaccggat acctgtccgc ctttctccct tcgggaagcg
     3901 tggcgctttc tcatagctca cgctgtaggt atctcagttc ggtgtaggtc gttcgctcca
     3961 agctgggctg tgtgcacgaa ccccccgttc agcccgaccg ctgcgcctta tccggtaact
     4021 atcgtcttga gtccaacccg gtaagacacg acttatcgcc actggcagca gccactggta
     4081 acaggattag cagagcgagg tatgtaggcg gtgctacaga gttcttgaag tggtggccta
     4141 actacggcta cactagaaga acagtatttg gtatctgcgc tctgctgaag ccagttacct
     4201 tcggaaaaag agttggtagc tcttgatccg gcaaacaaac caccgctggt agcggtggtt
     4261 tttttgtttg caagcagcag attacgcgca gaaaaaaagg atctcaagaa gatcctttga
     4321 tcttttctac ggggtctgac gctcagtgga acgaaaactc acgttaaggg attttggtca
     4381 tgagattatc aaaaaggatc ttcacctaga tccttttaaa ttaaaaatga agttttaaat
     4441 caatctaaag tatatatgag taaacttggt ctgacagtta ccaatgctta atcagtgagg
     4501 cacctatctc agcgatctgt ctatttcgtt catccatagt tgcctgactc cccgtcgtgt
     4561 agataactac gatacgggag ggcttaccat ctggccccag tgctgcaatg ataccgcgag
     4621 acccacgctc accggctcca gatttatcag caataaacca gccagccgga agggccgagc
     4681 gcagaagtgg tcctgcaact ttatccgcct ccatccagtc tattaattgt tgccgggaag
     4741 ctagagtaag tagttcgcca gttaatagtt tgcgcaacgt tgttgccatt gctacaggca
     4801 tcgtggtgtc acgctcgtcg tttggtatgg cttcattcag ctccggttcc caacgatcaa
     4861 ggcgagttac atgatccccc atgttgtgca aaaaagcggt tagctccttc ggtcctccga
     4921 tcgttgtcag aagtaagttg gccgcagtgt tatcactcat ggttatggca gcactgcata
     4981 attctcttac tgtcatgcca tccgtaagat gcttttctgt gactggtgag tactcaacca
     5041 agtcattctg agaatagtgt atgcggcgac cgagttgctc ttgcccggcg tcaatacggg
     5101 ataataccgc gccacatagc agaactttaa aagtgctcat cattggaaaa cgttcttcgg
     5161 ggcgaaaact ctcaaggatc ttaccgctgt tgagatccag ttcgatgtaa cccactcgtg
     5221 cacccaactg atcttcagca tcttttactt tcaccagcgt ttctgggtga gcaaaaacag
     5281 gaaggcaaaa tgccgcaaaa aagggaataa gggcgacacg gaaatgttga atactcatac
     5341 tcttcctttt tcaatattat tgaagcattt atcagggtta ttgtctcatg agcggataca
     5401 tatttgaatg tatttagaaa aataaacaaa taggggttcc gcgcacattt ccccgaaaag
     5461 tgccacctga cgtctaagaa accattatta tcatgacatt aacctataaa aataggcgta
     5521 tcacgaggcc ctttcgtc
//
