Features (pLannotate 1.2.2; 18 found; start..end, strand, type, name):
    137..236     +  misc_feature   bom (fragment): basis of mobility region from pBR322
    242..397     -  CDS            lacZα (fragment): LacZα fragment of β-galactosidase; lacZ fragment
   1285..1307    +  promoter       J23119(SpeI) promoter (fragment): bacterial promoter (Registry of Standard Biological Parts BBa J23119) modified to end with an SpeI site
   1320..1340    -  CDS            VN155(I152L) (fragment): improved N-terminal fragment of mVenus for use in bimolecular fluorescence complementation (BiFC) (Kodama and Hu, 2010)
   1341..1416    +  misc_RNA       gRNA scaffold: guide RNA scaffold for the Streptococcus pyogenes CRISPR/Cas9 system
   1482..1499    +  CDS            capTEV™ (fragment): composite tag for in vivo biotinylation, TEV protease cleavage, and 6xHis tagging
   1606..1721    +  ncRNA          5S rRNA: Accession: RF00001 - 5S ribosomal RNA
   1725..1790    +  terminator     rrnB T1 terminator (fragment): transcription terminator T1 from the E. coli rrnB gene
   1892..2707    +  CDS            KanR: aminoglycoside phosphotransferase; aph(3')-Ia; confers resistance to kanamycin in bacteria or G418 (Geneticin®) in eukaryotes
   2716..2773    -  promoter       AmpR promoter (fragment): bla
   3346..3362    -  protein_bind   lac operator: The lac repressor binds to the lac operator to inhibit transcription in E. coli. This inhibition can be relieved by adding lactose or isopropyl-β-D-thiogalactopyranoside (IPTG). lac repressor encoded by lacI
   3370..3400    -  promoter       lac promoter: promoter for the E. coli lac operon
   3415..3436    -  protein_bind   CAP binding site: CAP binding activates transcription in the presence of cAMP. E. coli catabolite activator protein
   3449..3541    -  CDS            lacI (fragment): lac repressor; lacI; The lac repressor binds to the lac operator to inhibit transcription in E. coli. This inhibition can be relieved by adding lactose or isopropyl-β-D-thiogalactopyranoside (IPTG).
   3724..4312    -  rep_origin     ori: high-copy-number ColE1/pMB1/pBR322/pUC origin of replication
   4483..5343    -  CDS            AmpR: β-lactamase; bla; confers resistance to ampicillin, carbenicillin, and related antibiotics
   5344..5448    -  promoter       AmpR promoter: bla
   5543..35      +  CDS            rop (fragment) (across the origin): Rop protein, which maintains plasmids at low copy number; rop
>Addgene plasmid #82384 | pCas27 | addgene full sequence | sequence record 161464 | Addgene NGS result
TCGCGCGTTTCGGTGATGACGGTGAAAACCTCTGACACATGCAGCTCCCGGAGACGGTCACAGCTTGTCT
GTAAGCGGATGCCGGGAGCAGACAAGCCCGTCAGGGCGCGTCAGCGGGTGTTGGCGGGTGTCGGGGCTGG
CTTAACTATGCGGCATCAGAGCAGATTGTACTGAGAGTGCACCATATGCGGTGTGAAATACCGCACAGAT
GCGTAAGGAGAAAATACCGCATCAGGCGCCATTCGCCATTCAGGCTGCGCAACTGTTGGGAAGGGCGATC
GGTGCGGGCCTCTTCGCTATTACGCCAGCTGGCGAAAGGGGGATGTGCTGCAAGGCGATTAAGTTGGGTA
ACGCCAGGGTTTTCCCAGTCACGACGTTGTAAAACGACGGCCAGTGATGTTTGGTCGAAAATTCTTCACA
CTTTTAACGGCTGTCTCCACAGTGTTCCTGACTCCTATTTACGGAGCGGCTCAAACGATGCAAGATCAAA
GTAATACGATGAATAATGAAAATTCATTGGGGAATAGTGCGACTGGGGTAGTCAACCAAACCGCTGTGTA
CAACTTAGGTCAAAGTGCCACCTACGGTTTTAGAGGGATCGTTTGTCCCCGCCCTTCCTTTGTGCTCAGT
GGCTCTGCAAATGGCAATACATTTGATGGGGAGAGTTCAAATTCCTACGCTCTTTCCGGTGCCATTATTG
TGCCCCTCGGTGGTCAAGTGGGCAGCAACTGTAGAGATTTCAGCACTACCCTACTGGAAAGAGAACAAGC
CGAATTAGCAAAGTTTCAAATCCAATCTTCAGCGGAAACAGTCAAACTTTGTGCTGACATGATTTCTTCA
GGCATTCAAGTAGATCCAGAGGTTTATCCAGTACTGGCGCGGCAATGTTCTGCAGTTCGGTTGGTTTCAC
AAGGACGGGCTTCTAGCACAAATGAAGCCCGACAAAATGAATCGACTCACAATAAGCTAGATGATGATGT
AGAATTGTCTGCTAATTACTTAAAAACTGAGTAAATATAATATTTTGAATAGTGAGGAAAAATATCTCAA
AGGCTATATGAAAATAAAAAAAGAGCGGCTAAAAAATCTTCAGCTTACAGTGACGCCTGTCTTTGCATTC
TAAAGCACTAAAACACAGTCGTTTTTTTACTGACTCCAAGTGTTTTTATTACTATACTTAGAAATTCGTC
AAATAGGCATGAAATTGCTGTATTAAAATATCCTACTGTATCTTTTAGTTCACACTATTTTTCTTGAGTT
AATTTTGTATCAATAACGGAATTCTTGACAGCTAGCTCAGTCCTAGGGATTGTGCTAGCTGGCATCGCCC
TCGCCCTCGCGTTTTAGAGCTAGAAATAGCAAGTTAAAATAAGGCTAGTCCGTTATCAACTTGAAAAAGT
GGCACCGAGTCGGTGCTTTTTTTGAAGCTTGGGCCCGAACAAAAACTCATCTCAGAAGAGGATCTGAATA
GCGCCGTCGACCATCATCATCATCATCATTGAGTTTAAACGGTCTCCAGCTTGGCTGTTTTGGCGGATGA
GAGAAGATTTTCAGCCTGATACAGATTAAATCAGAACGCAGAAGCGGTCTGATAAAACAGAATTTGCCTG
GCGGCAGTAGCGCGGTGGTCCCACCTGACCCCATGCCGAACTCAGAAGTGAAACGCCGTAGCGCCGATGG
TAGTGTGGGGTCTCCCCATGCGAGAGTATGGAACTGCCAGGCATCAAATAAAACGGAAGGCTCAGTCGAA
AGACTGGGCCTTTCGTTTTATCTGTTGTTTGTCGGTGAACTACGGGGTCTGACGCTCAGTGGAACGAAAA
CTCACGTTAAGGGATTTTGGTCATGAACAATAAAACTGTCTGCTTACATAAACAGTAATACAAGGGGTGT
TATGAGCCATATTCAACGGGAAACGTCTTGCTCTAGGCCGCGATTAAATTCCAACATGGATGCTGATTTA
TATGGGTATAAATGGGCTCGCGATAATGTCGGGCAATCAGGTGCGACAATCTATCGATTGTATGGGAAGC
CCGATGCGCCAGAGTTGTTTCTGAAACATGGCAAAGGTAGCGTTGCCAATGATGTTACAGATGAGATGGT
CAGACTAAACTGGCTGACGGAATTTATGCCTCTTCCGACCATCAAGCATTTTATCCGTACTCCTGATGAT
GCATGGTTACTCACCACTGCGATCCCCGGGAAAACAGCATTCCAGGTATTAGAAGAATATCCTGATTCAG
GTGAAAATATTGTTGATGCGCTGGCAGTGTTCCTGCGCCGGTTGCATTCGATTCCTGTTTGTAATTGTCC
TTTTAACAGCGATCGCGTATTTCGTCTCGCTCAGGCGCAATCACGAATGAATAACGGTTTGGTTGATGCG
AGTGATTTTGATGACGAGCGTAATGGCTGGCCTGTTGAACAAGTCTGGAAAGAAATGCATAAACTTTTGC
CATTCTCACCGGATTCAGTCGTCACTCATGGTGATTTCTCACTTGATAACCTTATTTTTGACGAGGGGAA
ATTAATAGGTTGTATTGATGTTGGACGAGTCGGAATCGCAGACCGATACCAGGATCTTGCCATCCTATGG
AACTGCCTCGGTGAGTTTTCTCCTTCATTACAGAAACGGCTTTTTCAAAAATATGGTATTGATAATCCTG
ATATGAATAAATTGCAGTTTCATTTGATGCTCGATGAGTTTTTCTAAGAATTAATTCATGAGCGGATACA
TATTTGAATGTATTTAGAAAAATAAACAAATAGGGGTTCCGCGCACATTTCCCCGAAAAGGTGGATCCGA
AAATAAAGTCAAAGTGCTTCTATAATTTAAGATCTATTTTTAAACAGTACAGCTTTACAGAAAGAAAAAC
CAGAAGGGACGCCTATTTTATCTCGTTTTCTTCCCAGAGTAGCAGGACATTTTTTTCTGTAAAAGCAGAG
CAATTTGTACTGAAATCATTATCAATAATGACATTAGATTCTTCGATCAAGACATCTGTACCGTTGCTTA
TATCTGCTTCAGAGCCTAATACAATGGGGTATTGTGGTTGTTGACATGCAGCATTAACGAGTACTTTGAC
TGGGAATACAACCGAATCATCGCTATAGGTGTAGACATTGGCGTGGTAGTAATAGGTATAGTCATCATAG
TCGTAATTATATTCATAACCATACCGATACTGGTAATCAAAATCAATAAATACAGGTTCACTTTTTGCCT
GTTGAACAACGATAAATGATAGACCACTAAGGGCTGCTGTAAACAGTTTATTCATTTTGCTTTCTCCATC
CCTTGACTTAATTAAGCTTGGCGTAATCATGGTCATAGCTGTTTCCTGTGTGAAATTGTTATCCGCTCAC
AATTCCACACAACATACGAGCCGGAAGCATAAAGTGTAAAGCCTGGGGTGCCTAATGAGTGAGCTAACTC
ACATTAATTGCGTTGCGCTCACTGCCCGCTTTCCAGTCGGGAAACCTGTCGTGCCAGCTGCATTAATGAA
TCGGCCAACGCGCGGGGAGAGGCGGTTTGCGTATTGGGCGCTCTTCCGCTTCCTCGCTCACTGACTCGCT
GCGCTCGGTCGTTCGGCTGCGGCGAGCGGTATCAGCTCACTCAAAGGCGGTAATACGGTTATCCACAGAA
TCAGGGGATAACGCAGGAAAGAACATGTGAGCAAAAGGCCAGCAAAAGGCCAGGAACCGTAAAAAGGCCG
CGTTGCTGGCGTTTTTCCATAGGCTCCGCCCCCCTGACGAGCATCACAAAAATCGACGCTCAAGTCAGAG
GTGGCGAAACCCGACAGGACTATAAAGATACCAGGCGTTTCCCCCTGGAAGCTCCCTCGTGCGCTCTCCT
GTTCCGACCCTGCCGCTTACCGGATACCTGTCCGCCTTTCTCCCTTCGGGAAGCGTGGCGCTTTCTCATA
GCTCACGCTGTAGGTATCTCAGTTCGGTGTAGGTCGTTCGCTCCAAGCTGGGCTGTGTGCACGAACCCCC
CGTTCAGCCCGACCGCTGCGCCTTATCCGGTAACTATCGTCTTGAGTCCAACCCGGTAAGACACGACTTA
TCGCCACTGGCAGCAGCCACTGGTAACAGGATTAGCAGAGCGAGGTATGTAGGCGGTGCTACAGAGTTCT
TGAAGTGGTGGCCTAACTACGGCTACACTAGAAGAACAGTATTTGGTATCTGCGCTCTGCTGAAGCCAGT
TACCTTCGGAAAAAGAGTTGGTAGCTCTTGATCCGGCAAACAAACCACCGCTGGTAGCGGTGGTTTTTTT
GTTTGCAAGCAGCAGATTACGCGCAGAAAAAAAGGATCTCAAGAAGATCCTTTGATCTTTTCTACGGGGT
CTGACGCTCAGTGGAACGAAAACTCACGTTAAGGGATTTTGGTCATGAGATTATCAAAAAGGATCTTCAC
CTAGATCCTTTTAAATTAAAAATGAAGTTTTAAATCAATCTAAAGTATATATGAGTAAACTTGGTCTGAC
AGTTACCAATGCTTAATCAGTGAGGCACCTATCTCAGCGATCTGTCTATTTCGTTCATCCATAGTTGCCT
GACTCCCCGTCGTGTAGATAACTACGATACGGGAGGGCTTACCATCTGGCCCCAGTGCTGCAATGATACC
GCGAGACCCACGCTCACCGGCTCCAGATTTATCAGCAATAAACCAGCCAGCCGGAAGGGCCGAGCGCAGA
AGTGGTCCTGCAACTTTATCCGCCTCCATCCAGTCTATTAATTGTTGCCGGGAAGCTAGAGTAAGTAGTT
CGCCAGTTAATAGTTTGCGCAACGTTGTTGCCATTGCTACAGGCATCGTGGTGTCACGCTCGTCGTTTGG
TATGGCTTCATTCAGCTCCGGTTCCCAACGATCAAGGCGAGTTACATGATCCCCCATGTTGTGCAAAAAA
GCGGTTAGCTCCTTCGGTCCTCCGATCGTTGTCAGAAGTAAGTTGGCCGCAGTGTTATCACTCATGGTTA
TGGCAGCACTGCATAATTCTCTTACTGTCATGCCATCCGTAAGATGCTTTTCTGTGACTGGTGAGTACTC
AACCAAGTCATTCTGAGAATAGTGTATGCGGCGACCGAGTTGCTCTTGCCCGGCGTCAATACGGGATAAT
ACCGCGCCACATAGCAGAACTTTAAAAGTGCTCATCATTGGAAAACGTTCTTCGGGGCGAAAACTCTCAA
GGATCTTACCGCTGTTGAGATCCAGTTCGATGTAACCCACTCGTGCACCCAACTGATCTTCAGCATCTTT
TACTTTCACCAGCGTTTCTGGGTGAGCAAAAACAGGAAGGCAAAATGCCGCAAAAAAGGGAATAAGGGCG
ACACGGAAATGTTGAATACTCATACTCTTCCTTTTTCAATATTATTGAAGCATTTATCAGGGTTATTGTC
TCATGAGCGGATACATATTTGAATGTATTTAGAAAAATAAACAAATAGGGGTTCCGCGCACATTTCCCCG
AAAAGTGCCACCTGACGTCTAAGAAACCATTATTATCATGACATTAACCTATAAAAATAGGCGTATCACG
AGGCCCTTTCGTC
