>Addgene plasmid #82384 | pCas27 | addgene partial sequence | sequence record 158784 | pBAD-R 5'-GATTTAATCTGTATCAGG-3'
ACTCAATGATGATGATGATGATGGTCGACGGCGCTATTCAGATCCTCTTCTGAGATGAGTTTTTGTTCGG
GCCCAAGCTTCAAAAAAAGCACCGACTCGGTGCCACTTTTTCAAGTTGATAACGGACTAGCCTTATTTTA
ACTTGCTATTTCTAGCTCTAAAACGCGAGGGCGAGGGCGATGCCAGCTAGCACAATCCCTAGGACTGAGC
TAGCTGTCAAGAATTCCGTTATTGATACAAAATTAACTCAAGAAAAATAGTGTGAACTAAAAGATACAGT
AGGATATTTTAATACAGCAATTTCATGCCTATTTGACGAATTTCTAAGTATAGTAATAAAAACACTTGGA
GTCAGTAAAAAAACGACTGTGTTTTAGTGCTTTAGAATGCAAAGACAGGCGTCACTGTAAGCTGAAGATT
TTTTAGCCGCTCTTTTTTTATTTTCATATAGCCTTTGAGATATTTTTCCTCACTATTCAAAATATTATAT
TTACTCAGTTTTTAAGTAATTAGCAGACAATTCTACATCATCATCTAGCTTATTGTGAGTCGATTCATTT
TGTCGGGCTTCATTTGTGCTAGAAGCCCGTCCTTGTGAAACCAACCGAACTGCAGAACATTGCCGCGCCA
GTACTGGATAAACCTCTGGATCTACTTGAATGCCTGAAGAAATCATGTCAGCACAAAGTTTGACTGTTTC
CGCTGAAGATTGGATTTGAAACTTTGCTAATTCGGCTTGTTCTCTTTCCAGTAGGGTAGTGCTGAAATCT
CTACAGTTGCTGCCCACTTGACCACCGAGG
