>Addgene plasmid #82384 | pCas27 | addgene partial sequence | sequence record 161460 | M13pUC-Rev 5'-AGCGGATAACAATTTCACACAGG-3'
GCCAAGCTTAATTAAGTCAAGGGATGGAGAAAGCAAAATGAATAAACTGTTTACAGCAGCCCTTAGTGGT
CTATCATTTATCGTTGTTCAACAGGCAAAAAGTGAACCTGTATTTATTGATTTTGATTACCAGTATCGGT
ATGGTTATGAATATAATTACGACTATGATGACTATACCTATTACTACCACGCCAATGTCTACACCTATAG
CGATGATTCGGTTGTATTCCCAGTCAAAGTACTCGTTAATGCTGCATGTCAACAACCACAATACCCCATT
GTATTAGGCTCTGAAGCAGATATAAGCAACGGTACAGATGTCTTGATCGAAGAATCTAATGTCATTATTG
ATAATGATTTCAGTACAAATTGCTCTGCTTTTACAGAAAAAAATGTCCTGCTACTCTGGGAAGAAAACGA
GATAAAATAGGCGTCCCTTCTGGTTTTTCTTTCTGTAAAGCTGTACTGTTTAAAAATAGATCTTAAATTA
TAGAAGCACTTTGACTTTATTTTCGGATCCACCTTTTCGGGGAAATGTGCGCGGAACCCCTATTTGTTTA
TTTTTCTAAATACATTCAAATATGTATCCGCTCATGAATTAATTCTTAGAAAAACTCATCGAGCATCAAA
TGAAACTGCAATTTATTCATATCAGGATTATCAATACCATATTTTTGAAAAAGCCGTTTCTGTAATGAAG
GAGAAAACTCACCGAGGCAGTTCCATAGGATGGCAAGATCCTGGTATCGGTCTGCGATTCCGACTCGTCC
AACATCAATACAACCTATTAATTTCCCCTCGTCAAAAATAAGGTTATCAAGTGAGAAATCACCATGAGTG
ACGACTGAATCCGGTGAGAATGGCAAAAGTTTATGCATTTCTTTCCAGACTTGTTCAACAGGCCAGCCAT
TACGCTCGTCATCAAAATCACTCGCATCAACCAAACCGTTATTCATTCGTGATTGCGCCTGAGCGAGACG
AAATACGCGATCG
